>Addgene plasmid #99927 | pcDNA3-HA-REDD1 1-225 (#431) | addgene full sequence | sequence record 198007 | Addgene NGS Result
GACATTGATTATTGACTAGTTATTAATAGTAATCAATTACGGGGTCATTAGTTCATAGCCCATATATGGA
GTTCCGCGTTACATAACTTACGGTAAATGGCCCGCCTGGCTGACCGCCCAACGACCCCCGCCCATTGACG
TCAATAATGACGTATGTTCCCATAGTAACGCCAATAGGGACTTTCCATTGACGTCAATGGGTGGAGTATT
TACGGTAAACTGCCCACTTGGCAGTACATCAAGTGTATCATATGCCAAGTACGCCCCCTATTGACGTCAA
TGACGGTAAATGGCCCGCCTGGCATTATGCCCAGTACATGACCTTATGGGACTTTCCTACTTGGCAGTAC
ATCTACGTATTAGTCATCGCTATTACCATGGTGATGCGGTTTTGGCAGTACATCAATGGGCGTGGATAGC
GGTTTGACTCACGGGGATTTCCAAGTCTCCACCCCATTGACGTCAATGGGAGTTTGTTTTGGCACCAAAA
TCAACGGGACTTTCCAAAATGTCGTAACAACTCCGCCCCATTGACGCAAATGGGCGGTAGGCGTGTACGG
TGGGAGGTCTATATAAGCAGAGCTCTCTGGCTAACTAGAGAACCCACTGCTTACTGGCTTATCGAAATTA
ATACGACTCACTATAGGGAGACCCAAGCTTGGTACCGAGCTCGGATCCGCCACCATGCCTAGCCTTTGGG
ACCGCTTCTCGTCGTCGTCCACCTCCTCTTCGCCCTCGTCCTTGCCCCGAACTCCCACCCCAGATCGGCC
GCCGCGCTCAGCCTGGGGGTCGGCGACCCGGGAGGAGGGGTTTGACCGCTCCACGAGCCTGGAGAGCTCG
GACTGCGAGTCCCTGGACAGCAGCAACAGTGGCTTCGGGCCGGAGGAAGACACGGCTTACCTGGATGGGG
TGTCGTTGCCCGACTTTGAGCTGCTCAGTGACCCTGAGGATGAACACTTGTGTGCCAACCTGATGCAGCT
GCTGCAGGAGAGCCTGGCCCAGGCGCGGCTGGGCTCTCGACGCCCTGCGCGCCTGCTGATGCCTAGCCAG
TTGGTAAGCCAGGTGGGCAAAGAACTACTGCGCCTGGCCTACAGCGAGCCGTGCGGCCTGCGGGGGGCGC
TGCTGGACGTCTGCGTGGAGCAGGGCAAGAGCTGCCACAGCGTGGGCCAGCTGGCACTCGACCCCAGCCT
GGTGCCCACCTTCCAGCTGACCCTCGTGCTGCGCCTGGACTCACGACTCTGGCCCAAGATCCAGGGGCTG
TTTAGCTCCGCCAACTCTCCCTTCCTCCCTGGCTTCAGCCAGTCCCTGACGCTGAGCACTGGCTTCCGAG
TCATCAAGAAGAAGCTGTACAGCTCGGAATATCCCTATGACGTCCCAGATTACGCTTGAGAATTCTGCAG
ATATCCATCACACTGGCGGCCGCTCGAGCATGCATCTAGAGGGCCCTATTCTATAGTGTCACCTAAATGC
TAGAGCTCGCTGATCAGCCTCGACTGTGCCTTCTAGTTGCCAGCCATCTGTTGTTTGCCCCTCCCCCGTG
CCTTCCTTGACCCTGGAAGGTGCCACTCCCACTGTCCTTTCCTAATAAAATGAGGAAATTGCATCGCATT
GTCTGAGTAGGTGTCATTCTATTCTGGGGGGTGGGGTGGGGCAGGACAGCAAGGGGGAGGATTGGGAAGA
CAATAGCAGGCATGCTGGGGATGCGGTGGGCTCTATGGCTTCTGAGGCGGAAAGAACCAGCTGGGGCTCT
AGGGGGTATCCCC
[124 nt withheld, positions 1764-1887]
C
[91 nt withheld, positions 1889-1979]
A
[49 nt withheld, positions 1981-2029]
CCTTTGACGTTGGAGTCCACGTTCTTT
[37 nt withheld, positions 2057-2093]
ACCCTATCTCGGTCTATTCTTTTGATTTATAAGGGATTTTGCCGATTTCGGCCTATTGGTTAAAAAATGA
GCTGATTTAACAAAAATTTAACGCGAATTAATTCTGTGGAATGTGTGTCAGTTAGGGTGTGGAAAGTCCC
CAGGCTCCCCAGCAGGCAGAAGTATGCAAAGCATGCATCTCAATTAGTCAGCAACCAGGTGTGGAAAGTC
CCCAGGCTCCCCAGCAGGCAGAAGTATGCAAAGCATGCATCTCAATTAGTCAGCAACCATAGTCCCGCCC
CTAACTCCGCCCATCCCGCCCCTAACTCCGCCCAGTTCCGCCCATTCTCCGCCCCATGGCTGACTAATTT
TTTTTATTTATGCAGAGGCCGAGGCCGCCTCTGCCTCTGAGCTATTCCAGAAGTAGTGAGGAGGCTTTTT
TGGAGGCCTAGGCTTTTGCAAAAAGCTCCCGGGAGCTTGTATATCCATTTTCGGATCTGATCAAGAGACA
GGATGAGGATCGTTTCGCATGATTGAACAAGATGGATTGCACGCAGGTTCTCCGGCCGCTTGGGTGGAGA
GGCTATTCGGCTATGACTGGGCACAACAGACAATCGGCTGCTCTGATGCCGCCGTGTTCCGGCTGTCAGC
GCAGGGGCGCCCGGTTCTTTTTGTCAAGACCGACCTGTCCGGTGCCCTGAATGAACTGCAGGACGAGGCA
GCGCGGCTATCGTGGCTGGCCACGACGGGCGTTCCTTGCGCAGCTGTGCTCGACGTTGTCACTGAAGCGG
GAAGGGACTGGCTGCTATTGGGCGAAGTGCCGGGGCAGGATCTCCTGTCATCTCACCTTGCTCCTGCCGA
GAAAGTATCCATCATGGCTGATGCAATGCGGCGGCTGCATACGCTTGATCCGGCTACCTGCCCATTCGAC
CACCAAGCGAAACATCGCATCGAGCGAGCACGTACTCGGATGGAAGCCGGTCTTGTCGATCAGGATGATC
TGGACGAAGAGCATCAGGGGCTCGCGCCAGCCGAACTGTTCGCCAGGCTCAAGGCGCGCATGCCCGACGG
CGAGGATCTCGTCGTGACCCATGGCGATGCCTGCTTGCCGAATATCATGGTGGAAAATGGCCGCTTTTCT
GGATTCATCGACTGTGGCCGGCTGGGTGTGGCGGACCGCTATCAGGACATAGCGTTGGCTACCCGTGATA
TTGCTGAAGAGCTTGGCGGCGAATGGGCTGACCGCTTCCTCGTGCTTTACGGTATCGCCGCTCCCGATTC
GCAGCGCATCGCCTTCTATCGCCTTCTTGACGAGTTCTTCTGAGCGGGACTCTGGGGTTCGAAATGACCG
ACCAAGCGACGCCCAACCTGCCATCACGAGATTTCGATTCCACCGCCGCCTTCTATGAAAGGTTGGGCTT
CGGAATCGTTTTCCGGGACGCCGGCTGGATGATCCTCCAGCGCGGGGATCTCATGCTGGAGTTCTTCGCC
CACCCCAACTTGTTTATTGCAGCTTATAATGGTTACAAATAAAGCAATAGCATCACAAATTTCACAAATA
AAGCATTTTTTTCACTGCATTCTAGTTGTGGTTTGTCCAAACTCATCAATGTATCTTATCATGTCTGTAT
ACCGTCGACCTCTAGCTAGAGCTTGGCGTAATCATGGTCATAGCTGTTTCCTGTGTGAAATTGTTATCCG
CTCACAATTCCACACAACATACGAGCCGGAAGCATAAAGTGTAAAGCCTGGGGTGCCTAATGAGTGAGCT
AACTCACATTAATTGCGTTGCGCTCACTGCCCGCTTTCCAGTCGGGAAACCTGTCGTGCCAGCTGCATTA
ATGAATCGGCCAACGCGCGGGGAGAGGCGGTTTGCGTATTGGGCGCTCTTCCGCTTCCTCGCTCACTGAC
TCGCTGCGCTCGGTCGTTCGGCTGCGGCGAGCGGTATCAGCTCACTCAAAGGCGGTAATACGGTTATCCA
CAGAATCAGGGGATAACGCAGGAAAGAACATGTGAGCAAAAGGCCAGCAAAAGGCCAGGAACCGTAAAAA
GGCCGCGTTGCTGGCGTTTTTCCATAGGCTCCGCCCCCCTGACGAGCATCACAAAAATCGACGCTCAAGT
CAGAGGTGGCGAAACCCGACAGGACTATAAAGATACCAGGCGTTTCCCCCTGGAAGCTCCCTCGTGCGCT
CTCCTGTTCCGACCCTGCCGCTTACCGGATACCTGTCCGCCTTTCTCCCTTCGGGAAGCGTGGCGCTTTC
TCATAGCTCACGCTGTAGGTATCTCAGTTCGGTGTAGGTCGTTCGCTCCAAGCTGGGCTGTGTGCACGAA
CCCCCCGTTCAGCCCGACCGCTGCGCCTTATCCGGTAACTATCGTCTTGAGTCCAACCCGGTAAGACACG
ACTTATCGCCACTGGCAGCAGCCACTGGTAACAGGATTAGCAGAGCGAGGTATGTAGGCGGTGCTACAGA
GTTCTTGAAGTGGTGGCCTAACTACGGCTACACTAGAAGAACAGTATTTGGTATCTGCGCTCTGCTGAAG
CCAGTTACCTTCGGAAAAAGAGTTGGTAGCTCTTGATCCGGCAAACAAACCACCGCTGGTAGCGGTGGTT
TTTTTGTTTGCAAGCAGCAGATTACGCGCAGAAAAAAAGGATCTCAAGAAGATCCTTTGATCTTTTCTAC
GGGGTCTGACGCTCAGTGGAACGAAAACTCACGTTAAGGGATTTTGGTCATGAGATTATCAAAAAGGATC
TTCACCTAGATCCTTTTAAATTAAAAATGAAGTTTTAAATCAATCTAAAGTATATATGAGTAAACTTGGT
CTGACAGTTACCAATGCTTAATCAGTGAGGCACCTATCTCAGCGATCTGTCTATTTCGTTCATCCATAGT
TGCCTGACTCCCCGTCGTGTAGATAACTACGATACGGGAGGGCTTACCATCTGGCCCCAGTGCTGCAATG
ATACCGCGAGACCCACGCTCACCGGCTCCAGATTTATCAGCAATAAACCAGCCAGCCGGAAGGGCCGAGC
GCAGAAGTGGTCCTGCAACTTTATCCGCCTCCATCCAGTCTATTAATTGTTGCCGGGAAGCTAGAGTAAG
TAGTTCGCCAGTTAATAGTTTGCGCAACGTTGTTGCCATTGCTACAGGCATCGTGGTGTCACGCTCGTCG
TTTGGTATGGCTTCATTCAGCTCCGGTTCCCAACGATCAAGGCGAGTTACATGATCCCCCATGTTGTGCA
AAAAAGCGGTTAGCTCCTTCGGTCCTCCGATCGTTGTCAGAAGTAAGTTGGCCGCAGTGTTATCACTCAT
GGTTATGGCAGCACTGCATAATTCTCTTACTGTCATGCCATCCGTAAGATGCTTTTCTGTGACTGGTGAG
TACTCAACCAAGTCATTCTGAGAATAGTGTATGCGGCGACCGAGTTGCTCTTGCCCGGCGTCAATACGGG
ATAATACCGCGCCACATAGCAGAACTTTAAAAGTGCTCATCATTGGAAAACGTTCTTCGGGGCGAAAACT
CTCAAGGATCTTACCGCTGTTGAGATCCAGTTCGATGTAACCCACTCGTGCACCCAACTGATCTTCAGCA
TCTTTTACTTTCACCAGCGTTTCTGGGTGAGCAAAAACAGGAAGGCAAAATGCCGCAAAAAAGGGAATAA
GGGCGACACGGAAATGTTGAATACTCATACTCTTCCTTTTTCAATATTATTGAAGCATTTATCAGGGTTA
TTGTCTCATGAGCGGATACATATTTGAATGTATTTAGAAAAATAAACAAATAGGGGTTCCGCGCACATTT
CCCCGAAAAGTGCCACCTGACGTCGACGGATCGGGAGATCTCCCGATCCCCTATGGTGCACTCTCAGTAC
AATCTGCTCTGATGCCGCATAGTTAAGCCAGTATCTGCTCCCTGCTTGTGTGTTGGAGGTCGCTGAGTAG
TGCGCGAGCAAAATTTAAGCTACAACAAGGCAAGGCTTGACCGACAATTGCATGAAGAATCTGCTTAGGG
TTAGGCGTTTTGCGCTGCTTCGCGATGTACGGGCCAGATATACGCGTT
Features (pLannotate 1.2.2; 21 found; start..end, strand, type, name):
      1..380     +  enhancer       CMV enhancer: human cytomegalovirus immediate early enhancer
    381..584     +  promoter       CMV promoter: human cytomegalovirus (CMV) immediate early promoter
    580..613     +  LTR            5' LTR (truncated) (fragment): truncated 5' long terminal repeat (LTR) from HIV-1
    629..647     +  promoter       T7 promoter: promoter for bacteriophage T7 RNA polymerase
    685..1359    +  CDS            DDIT4: DDIT4_HUMAN - Also known as REDD1, RTP801. Experimental evidence at protein level: Swiss-Prot protein existence level 1. Regulates cell growth, proliferation and survival via inhibition of the activity of the mammalian target of rapamycin complex 1 (mTORC1). Inhibition of mTORC1 is mediated by a pathway that involves DDIT4/REDD1, AKT1, the TSC1-TSC2 complex and the GTPase RHEB. Plays an important role in responses to cellular energy levels and cellular stress, including responses to hypoxia and DNA damage. Regulates p53/TP53-mediated apoptosis in response to DNA damage via its effect on mTORC1
   1450..1468    -  promoter       SP6 promoter: promoter for bacteriophage SP6 RNA polymerase
   1494..1718    +  polyA_signal   bGH poly(A) signal: bovine growth hormone polyadenylation signal
   1722..1743    +  promoter       SV40 promoter (fragment): SV40 enhancer and early promoter
   1764..2192    +  rep_origin     f1 ori (sequence partly withheld): f1 bacteriophage origin of replication; arrow indicates direction of (+) strand synthesis
   2206..2535    +  promoter       SV40 promoter: SV40 enhancer and early promoter
   2602..3393    +  CDS            neo: KKA2_KLEPN - Also known as kan, nptII. Experimental evidence at protein level: Swiss-Prot protein existence level 1. Resistance to kanamycin, neomycin, paromomycin, ribostamycin, butirosin and gentamicin B. From Klebsiella pneumoniae.
   3417..3575    +  CDS            ble (fragment): BLE_KLEPN - Experimental evidence at protein level: Swiss-Prot protein existence level 1. Binding protein with a strong affinity to the bleomycin family of antibiotics. Binds to CL990; an antimitotic-antibiotic compound. From Klebsiella pneumoniae.
   3570..3691    +  polyA_signal   SV40 poly(A) signal: SV40 polyadenylation signal
   3764..3780    -  protein_bind   lac operator: The lac repressor binds to the lac operator to inhibit transcription in E. coli. This inhibition can be relieved by adding lactose or isopropyl-β-D-thiogalactopyranoside (IPTG). lac repressor encoded by lacI
   3788..3818    -  promoter       lac promoter: promoter for the E. coli lac operon
   3833..3854    -  protein_bind   CAP binding site: CAP binding activates transcription in the presence of cAMP. E. coli catabolite activator protein
   3867..3959    -  CDS            lacI (fragment): lac repressor; lacI; The lac repressor binds to the lac operator to inhibit transcription in E. coli. This inhibition can be relieved by adding lactose or isopropyl-β-D-thiogalactopyranoside (IPTG).
   4142..4730    -  rep_origin     ori: high-copy-number ColE1/pMB1/pBR322/pUC origin of replication
   4901..5761    -  CDS            AmpR: β-lactamase; bla; confers resistance to ampicillin, carbenicillin, and related antibiotics
   5762..5866    -  promoter       AmpR promoter: bla
   5925..5977    -  misc_feature   bom (fragment): basis of mobility region from pBR322
