[The description below was written by a language model from this plasmid's Addgene catalogue record and pLannotate feature annotations shown in this document.]
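Description:
pcDNA3-HA-REDD1 1-225 (#431) is a mammalian expression plasmid built on an Invitrogen pcDNA3-family backbone (catalogued as pcDNA3.1) that encodes a C-terminally truncated form of human REDD1 (gene symbol DDIT4, also known as RTP801 or Dig2). The insert covers amino acids 1-225, and the annotated DDIT4 coding region of 675 nt matches that length. Transcription in mammalian cells is driven by the human cytomegalovirus immediate-early enhancer and promoter and terminated by the bovine growth hormone polyadenylation signal. T7 and SP6 phage promoters flank the cloning region and can serve for in vitro transcription or as sequencing primer sites. The catalogue lists an HA epitope tag at the C terminus of the insert, whereas the plasmid name places HA before REDD1. The feature table does not annotate an HA tag at all, so its position cannot be confirmed from the record. The restriction sites used for cloning are also not recorded.

The plasmid is propagated in E. coli through a high-copy ColE1/pUC-type origin with ampicillin selection from the β-lactamase gene, and an f1 origin allows single-stranded DNA production. A neomycin phosphotransferase cassette, driven by the SV40 early promoter and ending in the SV40 polyadenylation signal, permits G418 selection of stably transfected mammalian cells. The short HIV-1 LTR, ble, lacI and bom fragments are probably backbone remnants or annotation matches rather than functional elements.

REDD1 is a stress-responsive negative regulator of mTORC1 that acts through the TSC1-TSC2 complex and RHEB. This deletion construct comes from a structure-function study of REDD1, where it would serve to test whether the extreme C-terminal residues are needed for mTORC1 inhibition in transfected cells.
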