Addgene plasmid #99927: pcDNA3-HA-REDD1 1-225 (#431)
Purpose: mammalian expression
Depositing lab: James Brugarolas. Depositing organization: University of Texas Southwestern Medical Center. Publication: Structural analysis and functional implications of the negative mTORC1 regulator REDD1. Vega-Rubin-de-Celis S, Abdallah Z, Kinch L, Grishin NV, Brugarolas J, Zhang X. Biochemistry. 2010 Mar 23;49(11):2491-501. doi: 10.1021/bi902135e. PubMed 20166753.
Backbone
  Vector backbone: pcDNA3.1
  Backbone manufacturer: Invitrogen
  Vector type: Mammalian Expression
Growth in bacteria
  Bacterial resistance: Ampicillin, 100 μg/mL
  Growth temperature: 37°C
  Growth strain: DH5alpha
  Copy number: Unknown
Gene/Insert
  Gene/Insert name: REDD1
  Species: H. sapiens (human)
  Mutation: C-terminal deletion; encodes AA 1-225
  Entrez Gene: DDIT4 (a.k.a. Dig2, REDD-1, REDD1)
  Tag / fusion protein: HA (C terminal on insert)
  Cloning method: Restriction Enzyme; 5′ cloning site Unknown (unknown if destroyed); 3′ cloning site Unknown (unknown if destroyed)
Terms and licenses: Academic/Nonprofit Terms; Industry Terms: Not Available to Industry
How to cite: pcDNA3-HA-REDD1 1-225 (#431) was a gift from James Brugarolas (Addgene plasmid # 99927 ; http://n2t.net/addgene:99927 ; RRID:Addgene_99927)
